>Addgene plasmid #143477 | TFORF1186 | addgene full sequence | sequence record 397907 | Addgene NGS Result
TTAATGTAGTCTTATGCAATACTCTTGTAGTCTTGCAACATGGTAACGATGAGTTAGCAACATGCCTTAC
AAGGAGAGAAAAAGCACCGTGCATGCCGATTGGTGGAAGTAAGGTGGTACGATCGTGCCTTATTAGGAAG
GCAACAGACGGGTCTGACATGGATTGGACGAACCACTGAATTGCCGCATTGCAGAGATATTGTATTTAAG
TGCCTAGCTCGATACATAAACGGGTCTCTCTGGTTAGACCAGATCTGAGCCTGGGAGCTCTCTGGCTAAC
TAGGGAACCCACTGCTTAAGCCTCAATAAAGCTTGCCTTGAGTGCTTCAAGTAGTGTGTGCCCGTCTGTT
GTGTGACTCTGGTAACTAGAGATCCCTCAGACCCTTTTAGTCAGTGTGGAAAATCTCTAGCAGTGGCGCC
CGAACAGGGACTTGAAAGCGAAAGGGAAACCAGAGGAGCTCTCTCGACGCAGGACTCGGCTTGCTGAAGC
GCGCACGGCAAGAGGCGAGGGGCGGCGACTGGTGAGTACGCCAAAAATTTTGACTAGCGGAGGCTAGAAG
GAGAGAGATGGGTGCGAGAGCGTCAGTATTAAGCGGGGGAGAATTAGATCGCGATGGGAAAAAATTCGGT
TAAGGCCAGGGGGAAAGAAAAAATATAAATTAAAACATATAGTATGGGCAAGCAGGGAGCTAGAACGATT
CGCAGTTAATCCTGGCCTGTTAGAAACATCAGAAGGCTGTAGACAAATACTGGGACAGCTACAACCATCC
CTTCAGACAGGATCAGAAGAACTTAGATCATTATATAATACAGTAGCAACCCTCTATTGTGTGCATCAAA
GGATAGAGATAAAAGACACCAAGGAAGCTTTAGACAAGATAGAGGAAGAGCAAAACAAAAGTAAGACCAC
CGCACAGCAAGCGGCCGCTGATCTTCAGACCTGGAGGAGGAGATATGAGGGACAATTGGAGAAGTGAATT
ATATAAATATAAAGTAGTAAAAATTGAACCATTAGGAGTAGCACCCACCAAGGCAAAGAGAAGAGTGGTG
CAGAGAGAAAAAAGAGCAGTGGGAATAGGAGCTTTGTTCCTTGGGTTCTTGGGAGCAGCAGGAAGCACTA
TGGGCGCAGCGTCAATGACGCTGACGGTACAGGCCAGACAATTATTGTCTGGTATAGTGCAGCAGCAGAA
CAATTTGCTGAGGGCTATTGAGGCGCAACAGCATCTGTTGCAACTCACAGTCTGGGGCATCAAGCAGCTC
CAGGCAAGAATCCTGGCTGTGGAAAGATACCTAAAGGATCAACAGCTCCTGGGGATTTGGGGTTGCTCTG
GAAAACTCATTTGCACCACTGCTGTGCCTTGGAATGCTAGTTGGAGTAATAAATCTCTGGAACAGATTTG
GAATCACACGACCTGGATGGAGTGGGACAGAGAAATTAACAATTACACAAGCTTAATACACTCCTTAATT
GAAGAATCGCAAAACCAGCAAGAAAAGAATGAACAAGAATTATTGGAATTAGATAAATGGGCAAGTTTGT
GGAATTGGTTTAACATAACAAATTGGCTGTGGTATATAAAATTATTCATAATGATAGTAGGAGGCTTGGT
AGGTTTAAGAATAGTTTTTGCTGTACTTTCTATAGTGAATAGAGTTAGGCAGGGATATTCACCATTATCG
TTTCAGACCCACCTCCCAACCCCGAGGGGACCCATGCATTGCATCTCAATTAGTCAGCAACCAGGTGTGG
AAAGTCCCCAGGCTCCCCAGCAGGCAGAAGTATGCAAAGCATGCGTCTCAATTAGTCAGCAACCATAGTC
CCGCCCCTAACTCCGCCCATCCCGCCCCTAACTCCGCCCAGTTCCGCCCATTCTCCGCCCCATGGCTGAC
TAATTTTTTTTATTTATGCAGAGGCCGAGGCCGCCTCGGCCTCTGAGCTATTCCAGAAGTAGTGAGGAGG
CTTTTTTGGAGGCCTAGGCTTTTGCAAAAAGCTTTCTAGAGGTACCACCGGAGCTTACCATGACCGAGTA
CAAGCCCACGGTGCGCCTCGCCACCCGCGACGACGTCCCCAGGGCCGTACGCACCCTCGCCGCCGCGTTC
GCCGACTACCCCGCCACGCGCCACACCGTCGATCCGGACCGCCACATCGAGCGGGTCACCGAGCTGCAAG
AACTCTTCCTCACGCGCGTCGGGCTCGACATCGGCAAGGTGTGGGTCGCGGACGACGGCGCCGCCGTGGC
GGTCTGGACCACGCCGGAGAGCGTCGAAGCGGGGGCGGTGTTCGCCGAGATCGGCCCGCGCATGGCCGAG
TTGAGCGGTTCCCGGCTGGCCGCGCAGCAACAGATGGAAGGCCTCCTGGCGCCGCACCGGCCCAAGGAGC
CCGCGTGGTTCCTGGCCACCGTCGGCGTCTCGCCCGACCACCAGGGCAAGGGTCTGGGCAGCGCCGTCGT
GCTCCCCGGAGTGGAGGCGGCCGAGCGCGCCGGGGTGCCCGCCTTCCTGGAGACCTCCGCGCCCCGCAAC
CTCCCCTTCTACGAGCGGCTCGGCTTCACCGTCACCGCCGACGTCGAGGTGCCCGAAGGACCGCGCACCT
GGTGCATGACCCGCAAGCCCGGTGCCAGTTAACGAATTCTAGATCTTGAGACAAATGGCAGTATTCATCC
ACAATTTTAAAAGAAAAGGGGGGATTGGGGGGTACAGTGCAGGGGAAAGAATAGTAGACATAATAGCAAC
AGACATACAAACTAAAGAATTACAAAAACAAATTACAAAAATTCAAAATTTTCGGGTTTATTACAGGGAC
AGCAGAGATCCACTTTGGCGCCGGCTCGAGGCCTGCAGGTGCAAAGATGGATAAAGTTTTAAACAGAGAG
GAATCTTTGCAGCTAATGGACCTTCTAGGTCTTGAAAGGAGTGGGAATTGGCTCCGGTGCCCGTCAGTGG
GCAGAGCGCACATCGCCCACAGTCCCCGAGAAGTTGGGGGGAGGGGTCGGCAATTGAACCGGTGCCTAGA
GAAGGTGGCGCGGGGTAAACTGGGAAAGTGATGTCGTGTACTGGCTCCGCCTTTTTCCCGAGGGTGGGGG
AGAACCGTATATAAGTGCAGTAGTCGCCGTGAACGTTCTTTTTCGCAACGGGTTTGCCGCCAGAACACAG
GTAAGTGCCGTGTGTGGTTCCCGCGGGCCTGGCCTCTTTACGGGTTATGGCCCTTGCGTGCCTTGAATTA
CTTCCACCTGGCTGCAGTACGTGATTCTTGATCCCGAGCTTCGGGTTGGAAGTGGGTGGGAGAGTTCGAG
GCCTTGCGCTTAAGGAGCCCCTTCGCCTCGTGCTTGAGTTGAGGCCTGGCCTGGGCGCTGGGGCCGCCGC
GTGCGAATCTGGTGGCACCTTCGCGCCTGTCTCGCTGCTTTCGATAAGTCTCTAGCCATTTAAAATTTTT
GATGACCTGCTGCGACGCTTTTTTTCTGGCAAGATAGTCTTGTAAATGCGGGCCAAGATCTGCACACTGG
TATTTCGGTTTTTGGGGCCGCGGGCGGCGACGGGGCCCGTGCGTCCCAGCGCACATGTTCGGCGAGGCGG
GGCCTGCGAGCGCGGCCACCGAGAATCGGACGGGGGTAGTCTCAAGCTGGCCGGCCTGCTCTGGTGCCTG
GCCTCGCGCCGCCGTGTATCGCCCCGCCCTGGGCGGCAAGGCTGGCCCGGTCGGCACCAGTTGCGTGAGC
GGAAAGATGGCCGCTTCCCGGCCCTGCTGCAGGGAGCTCAAAATGGAGGACGCGGCGCTCGGGAGAGCGG
GCGGGTGAGTCACCCACACAAAGGAAAAGGGCCTTTCCGTCCTCAGCCGTCGCTTCATGTGACTCCACGG
AGTACCGGGCGCCGTCCAGGCACCTCGATTAGTTCTCGAGCTTTTGGAGTACGTCGTCTTTAGGTTGGGG
GGAGGGGTTTTATGCGATGGAGTTTCCCCACACTGAGTGGGTGGAGACTGAAGTTAGGCCAGCTTGGCAC
TTGATGTAATTCTCCTTGGAATTTGCCCTTTTTGAGTTTGGATCTTGGTTCATTCTCAAGCCTCAGACAG
TGGTTCAAAGTTTTTTTCTTCCATTTCAGGTGTCGTGAGGCTAGCACCGCCACCATGTCTACAGCCTCTG
CCGCCTCCTCCTCCTCCTCGTCTTCGGCCGGTGAGATGATCGAAGCCCCTTCCCAGGTCCTCAACTTTGA
AGAGATCGACTACAAGGAGATCGAGGTGGAAGAGGTTGTTGGAAGAGGAGCCTTTGGAGTTGTTTGCAAA
GCTAAGTGGAGAGCAAAAGATGTTGCTATTAAACAAATAGAAAGTGAATCTGAGAGGAAAGCGTTTATTG
TAGAGCTTCGGCAGTTATCCCGTGTGAACCATCCTAATATTGTAAAGCTTTATGGAGCCTGCTTGAATCC
AGTGTGTCTTGTGATGGAATATGCTGAAGGGGGCTCTTTATATAATGTGCTGCATGGTGCTGAACCATTG
CCATATTATACTGCTGCCCACGCAATGAGTTGGTGTTTACAGTGTTCCCAAGGAGTGGCTTATCTTCACA
GCATGCAACCCAAAGCGCTAATTCACAGGGACCTGAAACCACCAAACTTACTGCTGGTTGCAGGGGGGAC
AGTTCTAAAAATTTGTGATTTTGGTACAGCCTGTGACATTCAGACACACATGACCAATAACAAGGGGAGT
GCTGCTTGGATGGCACCTGAAGTTTTTGAAGGTAGTAATTACAGTGAAAAATGTGACGTCTTCAGCTGGG
GTATTATTCTTTGGGAAGTGATAACGCGTCGGAAACCCTTTGATGAGATTGGTGGCCCAGCTTTCCGAAT
CATGTGGGCTGTTCATAATGGTACTCGACCACCACTGATAAAAAATTTACCTAAGCCCATTGAGAGCCTG
ATGACTCGTTGTTGGTCTAAAGATCCTTCCCAGCGCCCTTCAATGGAGGAAATTGTGAAAATAATGACTC
ACTTGATGCGGTACTTTCCAGGAGCAGATGAGCCATTACAGTATCCTTGTCAGTATTCAGATGAAGGACA
GAGCAACTCTGCCACCAGTACAGGCTCATTCATGGACATTGCTTCTACAAATACGAGTAACAAAAGTGAC
ACTAATATGGAGCAAGTTCCTGCCACAAATGATACTATTAAGCGCTTAGAATCAAAATTGTTGAAAAATC
AGGCAAAGCAACAGAGTGAATCTGGACGTTTAAGCTTGGGAGCCTCCCGTGGGAGCAGTGTGGAGAGCTT
GCCCCCAACCTCTGAGGGCAAGAGGATGAGTGCTGACATGTCTGAAATAGAAGCTAGGATCGCCGCAACC
ACAGGCAACGGACAGCCAAGACGTAGATCCATCCAAGACTTGACTGTAACTGGAACAGAACCTGGTCAGG
TGAGCAGTAGGTCATCCAGTCCCAGTGTCAGAATGATTACTACCTCAGGACCAACCTCAGAAAAGCCAAC
TCGAAGTCATCCATGGACCCCTGATGATTCCACAGATACCAATGGATCAGATAACTCCATCCCAATGGCT
TATCTTACACTGGATCACCAACTACAGCCTCTAGCACCGTGCCCAAACTCCAAAGAATCTATGGCAGTGT
TTGAACAGCATTGTAAAATGGCACAAGAATATATGAAAGTTCAAACAGAAATTGCATTGTTATTACAGAG
AAAGCAAGAACTAGTTGCAGAACTGGACCAGGATGAAAAGGACCAGCAAAATACATCTCGCCTGGTACAG
GAACATAAAAAGCTTTTAGATGAAAACAAAAGCCTTTCTACTTACTACCAGCAATGCAAAAAACAACTAG
AGGTCATCAGAAGTCAGCAGCAGAAACGACAAGGCACTTCATAGTAATGAACTAGTCCGTAACTTGAAAG
TATTTCGATTTCTTGGCTTTATATATCTTGTGGAAAGGACGACTACGTGAGCCTTAATGTACGTGGACGC
GTTAAGTCGACAATCAACCTCTGGATTACAAAATTTGTGAAAGATTGACTGGTATTCTTAACTATGTTGC
TCCTTTTACGCTATGTGGATACGCTGCTTTAATGCCTTTGTATCATGCTATTGCTTCCCGTATGGCTTTC
ATTTTCTCCTCCTTGTATAAATCCTGGTTGCTGTCTCTTTATGAGGAGTTGTGGCCCGTTGTCAGGCAAC
GTGGCGTGGTGTGCACTGTGTTTGCTGACGCAACCCCCACTGGTTGGGGCATTGCCACCACCTGTCAGCT
CCTTTCCGGGACTTTCGCTTTCCCCCTCCCTATTGCCACGGCGGAACTCATCGCCGCCTGCCTTGCCCGC
TGCTGGACAGGGGCTCGGCTGTTGGGCACTGACAATTCCGTGGTGTTGTCGGGGAAATCATCGTCCTTTC
CTTGGCTGCTCGCCTGTGTTGCCACCTGGATTCTGCGCGGGACGTCCTTCTGCTACGTCCCTTCGGCCCT
CAATCCAGCGGACCTTCCTTCCCGCGGCCTGCTGCCGGCTCTGCGGCCTCTTCCGCGTCTTCGCCTTCGC
CCTCAGACGAGTCGGATCTCCCTTTGGGCCGCCTCCCCGCGTCGACTTTAAGACCAATGACTTACAAGGC
AGCTGTAGATCTTAGCCACTTTTTAAAAGAAAAGGGGGGACTGGAAGGGCTAATTCACTCCCAACGAAGA
CAAGATCTGCTTTTTGCTTGTACTGGGTCTCTCTGGTTAGACCAGATCTGAGCCTGGGAGCTCTCTGGCT
AACTAGGGAACCCACTGCTTAAGCCTCAATAAAGCTTGCCTTGAGTGCTTCAAGTAGTGTGTGCCCGTCT
GTTGTGTGACTCTGGTAACTAGAGATCCCTCAGACCCTTTTAGTCAGTGTGGAAAATCTCTAGCAGTACG
TATAGTAGTTCATGTCATCTTATTATTCAGTATTTATAACTTGCAAAGAAATGAATATCAGAGAGTGAGA
GGAACTTGTTTATTGCAGCTTATAATGGTTACAAATAAAGCAATAGCATCACAAATTTCACAAATAAAGC
ATTTTTTTCACTGCATTCTAGTTGTGGTTTGTCCAAACTCATCAATGTATCTTATCATGTCTGGCTCTAG
CTATCCCGCCCCTAACTCCGCCCATCCCGCCCCTAACTCCGCCCAGTTCCGCCCATTCTCCGCCCCATGG
CTGACTAATTTTTTTTATTTATGCAGAGGCCGAGGCCGCCTCGGCCTCTGAGCTATTCCAGAAGTAGTGA
GGAGGCTTTTTTGGAGGCCTAGGGACGTACCCAATTCGCCCTATAGTGAGTCGTATTACGCGCGCTCACT
GGCCGTCGTTTTACAACGTCGTGACTGGGAAAACCCTGGCGTTACCCAACTTAATCGCCTTGCAGCACAT
CCCCCTTTCGCCAGCTGGCGTAATAGCGAAGAGGCCCGCACCGATCGCCCTTCCCAACAGTTGCGCAGCC
TGAATGGCGAATGGG
[124 nt withheld, positions 7436-7559]
C
[91 nt withheld, positions 7561-7651]
A
[49 nt withheld, positions 7653-7701]
CCTTTGACGTTGGAGTCCACGTTCTTT
[37 nt withheld, positions 7729-7765]
ACCCTATCTCGGTCTATTCTTTTGATTTATAAGGGATTTTGCCGATTTCGGCCTATTGGTTAAAAAATGA
GCTGATTTAACAAAAATTTAACGCGAATTTTAACAAAATATTAACGCTTACAATTTAGGTGGCACTTTTC
GGGGAAATGTGCGCGGAACCCCTATTTGTTTATTTTTCTAAATACATTCAAATATGTATCCGCTCATGAG
ACAATAACCCTGATAAATGCTTCAATAATATTGAAAAAGGAAGAGTATGAGTATTCAACATTTCCGTGTC
GCCCTTATTCCCTTTTTTGCGGCATTTTGCCTTCCTGTTTTTGCTCACCCAGAAACGCTGGTGAAAGTAA
AAGATGCTGAAGATCAGTTGGGTGCACGAGTGGGTTACATCGAACTGGATCTCAACAGCGGTAAGATCCT
TGAGAGTTTTCGCCCCGAAGAACGTTTTCCAATGATGAGCACTTTTAAAGTTCTGCTATGTGGCGCGGTA
TTATCCCGTATTGACGCCGGGCAAGAGCAACTCGGTCGCCGCATACACTATTCTCAGAATGACTTGGTTG
AGTACTCACCAGTCACAGAAAAGCATCTTACGGATGGCATGACAGTAAGAGAATTATGCAGTGCTGCCAT
AACCATGAGTGATAACACTGCGGCCAACTTACTTCTGACAACGATCGGAGGACCGAAGGAGCTAACCGCT
TTTTTGCACAACATGGGGGATCATGTAACTCGCCTTGATCGTTGGGAACCGGAGCTGAATGAAGCCATAC
CAAACGACGAGCGTGACACCACGATGCCTGTAGCAATGGCAACAACGTTGCGCAAACTATTAACTGGCGA
ACTACTTACTCTAGCTTCCCGGCAACAATTAATAGACTGGATGGAGGCGGATAAAGTTGCAGGACCACTT
CTGCGCTCGGCCCTTCCGGCTGGCTGGTTTATTGCTGATAAATCTGGAGCCGGTGAGCGTGGGTCTCGCG
GTATCATTGCAGCACTGGGGCCAGATGGTAAGCCCTCCCGTATCGTAGTTATCTACACGACGGGGAGTCA
GGCAACTATGGATGAACGAAATAGACAGATCGCTGAGATAGGTGCCTCACTGATTAAGCATTGGTAACTG
TCAGACCAAGTTTACTCATATATACTTTAGATTGATTTAAAACTTCATTTTTAATTTAAAAGGATCTAGG
TGAAGATCCTTTTTGATAATCTCATGACCAAAATCCCTTAACGTGAGTTTTCGTTCCACTGAGCGTCAGA
CCCCGTAGAAAAGATCAAAGGATCTTCTTGAGATCCTTTTTTTCTGCGCGTAATCTGCTGCTTGCAAACA
AAAAAACCACCGCTACCAGCGGTGGTTTGTTTGCCGGATCAAGAGCTACCAACTCTTTTTCCGAAGGTAA
CTGGCTTCAGCAGAGCGCAGATACCAAATACTGTTCTTCTAGTGTAGCCGTAGTTAGGCCACCACTTCAA
GAACTCTGTAGCACCGCCTACATACCTCGCTCTGCTAATCCTGTTACCAGTGGCTGCTGCCAGTGGCGAT
AAGTCGTGTCTTACCGGGTTGGACTCAAGACGATAGTTACCGGATAAGGCGCAGCGGTCGGGCTGAACGG
GGGGTTCGTGCACACAGCCCAGCTTGGAGCGAACGACCTACACCGAACTGAGATACCTACAGCGTGAGCT
ATGAGAAAGCGCCACGCTTCCCGAAGGGAGAAAGGCGGACAGGTATCCGGTAAGCGGCAGGGTCGGAACA
GGAGAGCGCACGAGGGAGCTTCCAGGGGGAAACGCCTGGTATCTTTATAGTCCTGTCGGGTTTCGCCACC
TCTGACTTGAGCGTCGATTTTTGTGATGCTCGTCAGGGGGGCGGAGCCTATGGAAAAACGCCAGCAACGC
GGCCTTTTTACGGTTCCTGGCCTTTTGCTGGCCTTTTGCTCACATGTTCTTTCCTGCGTTATCCCCTGAT
TCTGTGGATAACCGTATTACCGCCTTTGAGTGAGCTGATACCGCTCGCCGCAGCCGAACGACCGAGCGCA
GCGAGTCAGTGAGCGAGGAAGCGGAAGAGCGCCCAATACGCAAACCGCCTCTCCCCGCGCGTTGGCCGAT
TCATTAATGCAGCTGGCACGACAGGTTTCCCGACTGGAAAGCGGGCAGTGAGCGCAACGCAATTAATGTG
AGTTAGCTCACTCATTAGGCACCCCAGGCTTTACACTTTATGCTTCCGGCTCGTATGTTGTGTGGAATTG
TGAGCGGATAACAATTTCACACAGGAAACAGCTATGACCATGATTACGCCAAGCGCGCAATTAACCCTCA
CTAAAGGGAACAAAAGCTGGAGCTGCAAGC
Features (pLannotate 1.2.2; 31 found; start..end, strand, type, name):
      5..231     +  promoter       RSV promoter: Rous sarcoma virus enhancer/promoter
    232..412     +  LTR            5' LTR (truncated): truncated 5' long terminal repeat (LTR) from HIV-1
    459..584     +  misc_feature   HIV-1 Ψ: packaging signal of human immunodeficiency virus type 1
    568..931     +  CDS            HIV-1 gag (fragment): gag protein from human immunodeficiency virus 1; gag
   1077..1310    +  misc_feature   RRE: The Rev response element (RRE) of HIV-1 allows for Rev-dependent mRNA export from the nucleus to the cytoplasm.
   1687..1713    +  CDS            Rev (fragment): human immunodeficiency virus 1 (HIV-1) Rev protein; rev; enhances nuclear export of unspliced and incompletely spliced viral mRNAs
   1720..1743    +  promoter       SV40 promoter (fragment): SV40 early promoter
   1744..1815    +  promoter       SV40 promoter (fragment): SV40 enhancer and early promoter
   1839..1974    +  rep_origin     SV40 ori: SV40 origin of replication
   2020..2616    +  CDS            PuroR (fragment): puromycin N-acetyltransferase; pac from Streptomyces; confers resistance to puromycin
   2665..2782    +  misc_feature   cPPT/CTS: central polypurine tract and central termination sequence of HIV-1
   2847..2913    +  CDS            small t antigen (fragment): SV40 (simian virus 40) small t antigen
   2920..4098    +  promoter       EF-1α promoter: strong constitutive promoter for human elongation factor EF-1α
   4157..5851    +  CDS            Map3k7: M3K7_MOUSE - Also known as Tak1. Experimental evidence at protein level: Swiss-Prot protein existence level 1. Serine/threonine kinase which acts as an essential component of the MAP kinase signal transduction pathway. Plays an important role in the cascades of cellular responses evoked by changes in the environment. Mediates signal transduction of TRAF6, various cytokines including interleukin-1 (IL-1), transforming growth factor-beta (TGFB), TGFB-related factors like BMP2 and BMP4, toll-like receptors (TLR), tumor necrosis factor receptor CD40 and B-cell receptor (BCR) (PubMed:10748100, PubM
   5867..5920    +  promoter       U6 promoter (fragment): RNA polymerase III promoter for human U6 snRNA
   5962..6550    +  misc_feature   WPRE: woodchuck hepatitis virus posttranscriptional regulatory element
   6601..6620    +  misc_feature   cPPT/CTS (fragment): central polypurine tract and central termination sequence of HIV-1
   6622..6855    +  LTR            3' LTR (ΔU3): self-inactivating 3' long terminal repeat (LTR) from HIV-1
   6933..7054    +  polyA_signal   SV40 poly(A) signal: SV40 polyadenylation signal
   7094..7229    +  rep_origin     SV40 ori: SV40 origin of replication
   7250..7268    -  promoter       T7 promoter: promoter for bacteriophage T7 RNA polymerase
   7276..7431    +  CDS            lacZα (fragment): LacZα fragment of β-galactosidase; lacZ fragment
   7436..7864    +  rep_origin     f1 ori (sequence partly withheld): f1 bacteriophage origin of replication; arrow indicates direction of (+) strand synthesis
   7917..8021    +  promoter       AmpR promoter: bla
   8022..8882    +  CDS            AmpR: β-lactamase; bla; confers resistance to ampicillin, carbenicillin, and related antibiotics
   9053..9641    +  rep_origin     ori: high-copy-number ColE1/pMB1/pBR322/pUC origin of replication
   9824..9916    +  CDS            lacI (fragment): lac repressor; lacI; The lac repressor binds to the lac operator to inhibit transcription in E. coli. This inhibition can be relieved by adding lactose or isopropyl-β-D-thiogalactopyranoside (IPTG).
   9929..9950    +  protein_bind   CAP binding site: CAP binding activates transcription in the presence of cAMP. E. coli catabolite activator protein
   9965..9995    +  promoter       lac promoter: promoter for the E. coli lac operon
  10003..10019   +  protein_bind   lac operator: The lac repressor binds to the lac operator to inhibit transcription in E. coli. This inhibition can be relieved by adding lactose or isopropyl-β-D-thiogalactopyranoside (IPTG). lac repressor encoded by lacI
  10064..10082   +  promoter       T3 promoter: promoter for bacteriophage T3 RNA polymerase
