[The description below was written by a language model from this plasmid's Addgene catalogue record and pLannotate feature annotations shown in this document.]
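Description:
TFORF1186 is a third-generation, self-inactivating lentiviral expression plasmid built on the pLX_TRC317 backbone, carrying the human MAP3K7 (TAK1) open reading frame as one member of a barcoded ORF overexpression collection. It is propagated in E. coli through a high-copy ColE1/pUC-type origin with ampicillin selection (AmpR), and also retains an f1 origin and remnants of a lac/lacZα cloning region flanked by T7 and T3 promoters. The depositor notes that the plasmid can recombine. The sequenced record is 10,105 nt, consistent with the stated backbone and insert sizes.

The viral portion begins with an RSV promoter fused to a truncated HIV-1 5' LTR, which allows Tat-independent production of genomic RNA. This is followed by the Ψ packaging signal, a gag fragment and the RRE for Rev-dependent nuclear export. It ends with a ΔU3 3' LTR and an SV40 polyadenylation signal. Within the provirus, an SV40 early promoter/origin drives puromycin N-acetyltransferase for selecting transduced mammalian cells. A cPPT/CTS element to aid nuclear import lies between this cassette and the EF-1α promoter that drives constitutive expression of MAP3K7. A WPRE downstream of the ORF enhances transcript stability and expression.

The annotation tool matched the ORF to the mouse Map3k7 protein, but the catalogue lists the insert as human, so this probably reflects high homology. The unique 24-bp barcode described in the record is not annotated as a feature, although a short U6 promoter fragment is detected between the ORF and the WPRE. The construct is intended for individual or pooled overexpression screens, such as directed differentiation studies, in which the barcode identifies the delivered ORF.
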