Addgene plasmid #143477: TFORF1186
Purpose: Lentiviral vector for overexpressing transcription factor ORFs with unique 24-bp barcodes. Barcodes facilitate identification of transcription factors in pooled screens.
Depositing lab: Feng Zhang. Depositing organization: Broad Institute. Publication: A transcription factor atlas of directed differentiation. Joung J, Ma S, Tay T, Geiger-Schuller KR, Kirchgatterer PC, Verdine VK, Guo B, Arias-Garcia MA, Allen WE, Singh A, Kuksenko O, Abudayyeh OO, Gootenberg JS, Fu Z, Macrae RK, Buenrostro JD, Regev A, Zhang F. Cell. 2023 Jan 5;186(1):209-229.e26. doi: 10.1016/j.cell.2022.11.026. PubMed 36608654.
Backbone
  Vector backbone: pLX_TRC317
  Backbone manufacturer: Broad Institute Genetic Perturbation Platform
  Backbone size w/o insert (bp): 8264
  Vector type: Mammalian Expression, Lentiviral
  Selectable markers: Puromycin
Growth in bacteria
  Bacterial resistance: Ampicillin, 100 μg/mL
  Growth temperature: 37°C
  Growth strain: NEB Stable
  Copy number: High Copy
Gene/Insert
  Gene/Insert name: MAP3K7
  Species: H. sapiens (human)
  Insert size (bp): 1841
  Entrez Gene: MAP3K7 (a.k.a. CSCF, FMD2, MEKK7, TAK1, TGF1a)
  Promoter: EF1a
  Cloning method: Unknown
  Sequencing primers: 5′ GGGTGGAGACTGAAGTTAGGCCAG; 3′ CACATAGCGTAAAAGGAGCAACATAG
Terms and licenses: Academic/Nonprofit Terms; Industry Terms: Not Available to Industry
Depositor comments: NM_003188,ENST00000369332 . The transcription factor ORF portion of this plasmid was synthesized by Genewiz. Please test multiple small colonies in case of plasmid recombination. To make this collection available in a timely manner, a portion of this collection was not fully sequenced by Addgene. If an Addgene verified full plasmid sequence is not available, please contact us prior to placing an order to request the full sequence.
How to cite: TFORF1186 was a gift from Feng Zhang (Addgene plasmid # 143477 ; http://n2t.net/addgene:143477 ; RRID:Addgene_143477)
