>Addgene plasmid #143477 | TFORF1186 | depositor partial sequence | sequence record 282570 | Insert
ACCGCCACCATGTCTACAGCCTCTGCCGCCTCCTCCTCCTCCTCGTCTTCGGCCGGTGAGATGATCGAAG
CCCCTTCCCAGGTCCTCAACTTTGAAGAGATCGACTACAAGGAGATCGAGGTGGAAGAGGTTGTTGGAAG
AGGAGCCTTTGGAGTTGTTTGCAAAGCTAAGTGGAGAGCAAAAGATGTTGCTATTAAACAAATAGAAAGT
GAATCTGAGAGGAAAGCGTTTATTGTAGAGCTTCGGCAGTTATCCCGTGTGAACCATCCTAATATTGTAA
AGCTTTATGGAGCCTGCTTGAATCCAGTGTGTCTTGTGATGGAATATGCTGAAGGGGGCTCTTTATATAA
TGTGCTGCATGGTGCTGAACCATTGCCATATTATACTGCTGCCCACGCAATGAGTTGGTGTTTACAGTGT
TCCCAAGGAGTGGCTTATCTTCACAGCATGCAACCCAAAGCGCTAATTCACAGGGACCTGAAACCACCAA
ACTTACTGCTGGTTGCAGGGGGGACAGTTCTAAAAATTTGTGATTTTGGTACAGCCTGTGACATTCAGAC
ACACATGACCAATAACAAGGGGAGTGCTGCTTGGATGGCACCTGAAGTTTTTGAAGGTAGTAATTACAGT
GAAAAATGTGACGTCTTCAGCTGGGGTATTATTCTTTGGGAAGTGATAACGCGTCGGAAACCCTTTGATG
AGATTGGTGGCCCAGCTTTCCGAATCATGTGGGCTGTTCATAATGGTACTCGACCACCACTGATAAAAAA
TTTACCTAAGCCCATTGAGAGCCTGATGACTCGTTGTTGGTCTAAAGATCCTTCCCAGCGCCCTTCAATG
GAGGAAATTGTGAAAATAATGACTCACTTGATGCGGTACTTTCCAGGAGCAGATGAGCCATTACAGTATC
CTTGTCAGTATTCAGATGAAGGACAGAGCAACTCTGCCACCAGTACAGGCTCATTCATGGACATTGCTTC
TACAAATACGAGTAACAAAAGTGACACTAATATGGAGCAAGTTCCTGCCACAAATGATACTATTAAGCGC
TTAGAATCAAAATTGTTGAAAAATCAGGCAAAGCAACAGAGTGAATCTGGACGTTTAAGCTTGGGAGCCT
CCCGTGGGAGCAGTGTGGAGAGCTTGCCCCCAACCTCTGAGGGCAAGAGGATGAGTGCTGACATGTCTGA
AATAGAAGCTAGGATCGCCGCAACCACAGGCAACGGACAGCCAAGACGTAGATCCATCCAAGACTTGACT
GTAACTGGAACAGAACCTGGTCAGGTGAGCAGTAGGTCATCCAGTCCCAGTGTCAGAATGATTACTACCT
CAGGACCAACCTCAGAAAAGCCAACTCGAAGTCATCCATGGACCCCTGATGATTCCACAGATACCAATGG
ATCAGATAACTCCATCCCAATGGCTTATCTTACACTGGATCACCAACTACAGCCTCTAGCACCGTGCCCA
AACTCCAAAGAATCTATGGCAGTGTTTGAACAGCATTGTAAAATGGCACAAGAATATATGAAAGTTCAAA
CAGAAATTGCATTGTTATTACAGAGAAAGCAAGAACTAGTTGCAGAACTGGACCAGGATGAAAAGGACCA
GCAAAATACATCTCGCCTGGTACAGGAACATAAAAAGCTTTTAGATGAAAACAAAAGCCTTTCTACTTAC
TACCAGCAATGCAAAAAACAACTAGAGGTCATCAGAAGTCAGCAGCAGAAACGACAAGGCACTTCATAGT
AATGAACTAGTCCGTAACTTGAAAGTATTTCGATTTCTTGGCTTTATATATCTTGTGGAAAGGACGACTA
CGTGAGCCTTAATGTACGTGG
