>Addgene plasmid #143477 | TFORF1186 | depositor partial sequence | sequence record 282571 | Barcode
CTACGTGAGCCTTAATGTACGTGG
